>Addgene plasmid #228448 | RNF146 | addgene full sequence | sequence record 459409 | Addgene NGS Result
GGATTGGCGAATGGG
[124 nt withheld, positions 16-139]
C
[91 nt withheld, positions 141-231]
A
[49 nt withheld, positions 233-281]
CCTTTGACGTTGGAGTCCACGTTCTTT
[37 nt withheld, positions 309-345]
ACCCTATCTCGGTCTATTCTTTTGATTTATAAGGGATTTTGCCGATTTCGGCCTATTGGTTAAAAAATGA
GCTGATTTAACAAAAATTTAACGCGAATTTTAACAAAATATTAACGCTTACAATTTAGGTGGCACTTTTC
GGGGAAATGTGCGCGGAACCCCTATTTGTTTATTTTTCTAAATACATTCAAATATGTATCCGCTCATGAA
TTAATTCTTAGAAAAACTCATCGAGCATCAAATGAAACTGCAATTTATTCATATCAGGATTATCAATACC
ATATTTTTGAAAAAGCCGTTTCTGTAATGAAGGAGAAAACTCACCGAGGCAGTTCCATAGGATGGCAAGA
TCCTGGTATCGGTCTGCGATTCCGACTCGTCCAACATCAATACAACCTATTAATTTCCCCTCGTCAAAAA
TAAGGTTATCAAGTGAGAAATCACCATGAGTGACGACTGAATCCGGTGAGAATGGCAAAAGTTTATGCAT
TTCTTTCCAGACTTGTTCAACAGGCCAGCCATTACGCTCGTCATCAAAATCACTCGCATCAACCAAACCG
TTATTCATTCGTGATTGCGCCTGAGCGAGACGAAATACGCGATCGCTGTTAAAAGGACAATTACAAACAG
GAATCGAATGCAACCGGCGCAGGAACACTGCCAGCGCATCAACAATATTTTCACCTGAATCAGGATATTC
TTCTAATACCTGGAATGCTGTTTTCCCGGGGATCGCAGTGGTGAGTAACCATGCATCATCAGGAGTACGG
ATAAAATGCTTGATGGTCGGAAGAGGCATAAATTCCGTCAGCCAGTTTAGTCTGACCATCTCATCTGTAA
CATCATTGGCAACGCTACCTTTGCCATGTTTCAGAAACAACTCTGGCGCATCGGGCTTCCCATACAATCG
ATAGATTGTCGCACCTGATTGCCCGACATTATCGCGAGCCCATTTATACCCATATAAATCAGCATCCATG
TTGGAATTTAATCGCGGCCTAGAGCAAGACGTTTCCCGTTGAATATGGCTCATAACACCCCTTGTATTAC
TGTTTATGTAAGCAGACAGTTTTATTGTTCATGACCAAAATCCCTTAACGTGAGTTTTCGTTCCACTGAG
CGTCAGACCCCGTAGAAAAGATCAAAGGATCTTCTTGAGATCCTTTTTTTCTGCGCGTAATCTGCTGCTT
GCAAACAAAAAAACCACCGCTACCAGCGGTGGTTTGTTTGCCGGATCAAGAGCTACCAACTCTTTTTCCG
AAGGTAACTGGCTTCAGCAGAGCGCAGATACCAAATACTGTCCTTCTAGTGTAGCCGTAGTTAGGCCACC
ACTTCAAGAACTCTGTAGCACCGCCTACATACCTCGCTCTGCTAATCCTGTTACCAGTGGCTGCTGCCAG
TGGCGATAAGTCGTGTCTTACCGGGTTGGACTCAAGACGATAGTTACCGGATAAGGCGCAGCGGTCGGGC
TGAACGGGGGGTTCGTGCACACAGCCCAGCTTGGAGCGAACGACCTACACCGAACTGAGATACCTACAGC
GTGAGCTATGAGAAAGCGCCACGCTTCCCGAAGGGAGAAAGGCGGACAGGTATCCGGTAAGCGGCAGGGT
CGGAACAGGAGAGCGCACGAGGGAGCTTCCAGGGGGAAACGCCTGGTATCTTTATAGTCCTGTCGGGTTT
CGCCACCTCTGACTTGAGCGTCGATTTTTGTGATGCTCGTCAGGGGGGCGGAGCCTATGGAAAAACGCCA
GCAACGCGGCCTTTTTACGGTTCCTGGCCTTTTGCTGGCCTTTTGCTCACATGTTCTTTCCTGCGTTATC
CCCTGATTCTGTGGATAACCGTATTACCGCCTTTGAGTGAGCTGATACCGCTCGCCGCAGCCGAACGACC
GAGCGCAGCGAGTCAGTGAGCGAGGAAGCGGAAGAGCGCCTGATGCGGTATTTTCTCCTTACGCATCTGT
GCGGTATTTCACACCGCAATGGTGCACTCTCAGTACAATCTGCTCTGATGCCGCATAGTTAAGCCAGTAT
ACACTCCGCTATCGCTACGTGACTGGGTCATGGCTGCGCCCCGACACCCGCCAACACCCGCTGACGCGCC
CTGACGGGCTTGTCTGCTCCCGGCATCCGCTTACAGACAAGCTGTGACCGTCTCCGGGAGCTGCATGTGT
CAGAGGTTTTCACCGTCATCACCGAAACGCGCGAGGCAGCTGCGGTAAAGCTCATCAGCGTGGTCGTGAA
GCGATTCACAGATGTCTGCCTGTTCATCCGCGTCCAGCTCGTTGAGTTTCTCCAGAAGCGTTAATGTCTG
GCTTCTGATAAAGCGGGCCATGTTAAGGGCGGTTTTTTCCTGTTTGGTCACTGATGCCTCCGTGTAAGGG
GGATTTCTGTTCATGGGGGTAATGATACCGATGAAACGAGAGAGGATGCTCACGATACGGGTTACTGATG
ATGAACATGCCCGGTTACTGGAACGTTGTGAGGGTAAACAACTGGCGGTATGGATGCGGCGGGACCAGAG
AAAAATCACTCAGGGTCAATGCCAGCGCTTCGTTAATACAGATGTAGGTGTTCCACAGGGTAGCCAGCAG
CATCCTGCGATGCAGATCCGGAACATAATGGTGCAGGGCGCTGACTTCCGCGTTTCCAGACTTTACGAAA
CACGGAAACCGAAGACCATTCATGTTGTTGCTCAGGTCGCAGACGTTTTGCAGCAGCAGTCGCTTCACGT
TCGCTCGCGTATCGGTGATTCATTCTGCTAACCAGTAAGGCAACCCCGCCAGCCTAGCCGGGTCCTCAAC
GACAGGAGCACGATCATGCGCACCCGTGGGGCCGCCATGCCGGCGATAATGGCCTGCTTCTCGCCGAAAC
GTTTGGTGGCGGGACCAGTGACGAAGGCTTGAGCGAGGGCGTGCAAGATTCCGAATACCGCAAGCGACAG
GCCGATCATCGTCGCGCTCCAGCGAAAGCGGTCCTCGCCGAAAATGACCCAGAGCGCTGCCGGCACCTGT
CCTACGAGTTGCATGATAAAGAAGACAGTCATAAGTGCGGCGACGATAGTCATGCCCCGCGCCCACCGGA
AGGAGCTGACTGGGTTGAAGGCTCTCAAGGGCATCGGTCGAGATCCCGGTGCCTAATGAGTGAGCTAACT
TACATTAATTGCGTTGCGCTCACTGCCCGCTTTCCAGTCGGGAAACCTGTCGTGCCAGCTGCATTAATGA
ATCGGCCAACGCGCGGGGAGAGGCGGTTTGCGTATTGGGCGCCAGGGTGGTTTTTCTTTTCACCAGTGAG
ACGGGCAACAGCTGATTGCCCTTCACCGCCTGGCCCTGAGAGAGTTGCAGCAAGCGGTCCACGCTGGTTT
GCCCCAGCAGGCGAAAATCCTGTTTGATGGTGGTTAACGGCGGGATATAACATGAGCTGTCTTCGGTATC
GTCGTATCCCACTACCGAGATATCCGCACCAACGCGCAGCCCGGACTCGGTAATGGCGCGCATTGCGCCC
AGCGCCATCTGATCGTTGGCAACCAGCATCGCAGTGGGAACGATGCCCTCATTCAGCATTTGCATGGTTT
GTTGAAAACCGGACATGGCACTCCAGTCGCCTTCCCGTTCCGCTATCGGCTGAATTTGATTGCGAGTGAG
ATATTTATGCCAGCCAGCCAGACGCAGACGCGCCGAGACAGAACTTAATGGGCCCGCTAACAGCGCGATT
TGCTGGTGACCCAATGCGACCAGATGCTCCACGCCCAGTCGCGTACCGTCTTCATGGGAGAAAATAATAC
TGTTGATGGGTGTCTGGTCAGAGACATCAAGAAATAACGCCGGAACATTAGTGCAGGCAGCTTCCACAGC
AATGGCATCCTGGTCATCCAGCGGATAGTTAATGATCAGCCCACTGACGCGTTGCGCGAGAAGATTGTGC
ACCGCCGCTTTACAGGCTTCGACGCCGCTTCGTTCTACCATCGACACCACCACGCTGGCACCCAGTTGAT
CGGCGCGAGATTTAATCGCCGCGACAATTTGCGACGGCGCGTGCAGGGCCAGACTGGAGGTGGCAACGCC
AATCAGCAACGACTGTTTGCCCGCCAGTTGTTGTGCCACGCGGTTGGGAATGTAATTCAGCTCCGCCATC
GCCGCTTCCACTTTTTCCCGCGTTTTCGCAGAAACGTGGCTGGCCTGGTTCACCACGCGGGAAACGGTCT
GATAAGAGACACCGGCATACTCTGCGACATCGTATAACGTTACTGGTTTCACATTCACCACCCTGAATTG
ACTCTCTTCCGGGCGCTATCATGCCATACCGCGAAAGGTTTTGCGCCATTCGATGGTGTCCGGGATCTCG
ACGCTCTCCCTTATGCGACTCCTGCATTAGGAAGCAGCCCAGTAGTAGGTTGAGGCCGTTGAGCACCGCC
GCCGCAAGGAATGGTGCATGCAAGGAGATGGCGCCCAACAGTCCCCCGGCCACGGGGCCTGCCACCATAC
CCACGCCGAAACAAGCGCTCATGAGCCCGAAGTGGCGAGCCCGATCTTCCCCATCGGTGATGTCGGCGAT
ATAGGCGCCAGCAACCGCACCTGTGGCGCCGGTGATGCCGGCCACGATGCGTCCGGCGTAGAGGATCGAG
ATCTCGATCCCGCGAAATTAATACGACTCACTATAGGGGAATTGTGAGCGGATAACAATTCCCCTCTAGA
AATAATTTTGTTTAACTTTAAGAAGGAGATATACCATGCATCATCATCATCATCACAGCAGCGGCAGAGA
AAACTTGTATTTCCAGGGCGGAAATGGTGAATATGCATGGTATTATGAAGGAAGAAATGGGTGGTGGCAG
TACGATGAGCGCACTAGTAGAGAGCTGGAAGATGCTTTTTCCAAAGGTAAAAAGAACACTGAAATGTTAA
TTGCTGGCTTTCTGTATGTCGCTGATCTTGAAAACATGGTTCAATATAGGAGAAATGAACATGGACGTCG
CAGGAAGATTAAGCGAGATATAATAGATATACCAAAGAAGGGAGTAGCTGGACTTAGGCTAGACTGATGA
CGAAGCTTGCGGCCGCACTCGAGCACCACCACCACCACCACTGAGATCCGGCTGCTAACAAAGCCCGAAA
GGAAGCTGAGTTGGCTGCTGCCACCGCTGAGCAATAACTAGCATAACCCCTTGGGGCCTCTAAACGGGTC
TTGAGGGGTTTTTTGCTGAAAGGAGGAACTATATCC
Features (pLannotate 1.2.2; 20 found; start..end, strand, type, name):
     16..444     +  rep_origin     f1 ori (sequence partly withheld): f1 bacteriophage origin of replication; arrow indicates direction of (+) strand synthesis
    497..554     +  promoter       AmpR promoter (fragment): bla
    563..1378    -  CDS            KanR: aminoglycoside phosphotransferase; aph(3')-Ia; confers resistance to kanamycin in bacteria or G418 (Geneticin®) in eukaryotes
   1500..2088    +  rep_origin     ori: high-copy-number ColE1/pMB1/pBR322/pUC origin of replication
   2274..2413    -  misc_feature   bom: basis of mobility region from pBR322
   2515..2706    -  CDS            rop: Rop protein, which maintains plasmids at low copy number; rop
   2723..3103    +  CDS            YPB1_ECOLX: Protein predicted: Swiss-Prot protein existence level 4. From Escherichia coli.
   3175..3466    -  CDS            TcR (fragment): tetracycline efflux protein; tet; confers resistance to tetracycline
   3481..3502    -  protein_bind   CAP binding site: CAP binding activates transcription in the presence of cAMP. E. coli catabolite activator protein
   3515..4597    -  CDS            lacI: lac repressor; lacI; The lac repressor binds to the lac operator to inhibit transcription in E. coli. This inhibition can be relieved by adding lactose or isopropyl-β-D-thiogalactopyranoside (IPTG).
   4598..4675    -  promoter       lacI promoter: lacI
   4683..4962    -  CDS            TcR (fragment): tetracycline efflux protein; tet; confers resistance to tetracycline
   4984..5002    +  promoter       T7 promoter: promoter for bacteriophage T7 RNA polymerase
   5003..5027    +  protein_bind   lac operator: The lac repressor binds to the lac operator to inhibit transcription in E. coli. This inhibition can be relieved by adding lactose or isopropyl-β-D-thiogalactopyranoside (IPTG). lac repressor encoded by lacI
   5042..5064    +  RBS            RBS: efficient ribosome binding site from bacteriophage T7 gene 10 (Olins and Rangwala, 1989)
   5072..5090    +  CDS            capTEV™ (fragment): composite tag for in vivo biotinylation, TEV protease cleavage, and 6xHis tagging
   5125..5379    +  CDS            Rnf146 (fragment): RN146_RAT - Experimental evidence at protein level: Swiss-Prot protein existence level 1. E3 ubiquitin-protein ligase that specifically binds poly-ADP- ribosylated (PARsylated) proteins and mediates their ubiquitination and subsequent degradation. May regulate many important biological processes, such as cell survival and DNA damage response. Acts as an activator of the Wnt signaling pathway by mediating the ubiquitination of PARsylated AXIN1 and AXIN2, 2 key components of the beta-catenin destruction complex. Acts in cooperation with tankyrase proteins (TNKS and TNKS2), which mediate PARsylat
   5409..5426    +  CDS            9xHis (fragment): 9xHis affinity tag
   5436..5485    +  CDS            SET1 (fragment): solubility-enhancement tag derived from T7 phage gene 10B
   5493..5540    +  terminator     T7 terminator: transcription terminator for bacteriophage T7 RNA polymerase
