[The description below was written by a language model from this plasmid's Addgene catalogue record and pLannotate feature annotations shown in this document.]
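Description:
RNF146 is a bacterial expression plasmid built on the pET28-MHL backbone, a pET-type vector adapted for ligation-independent cloning. It carries a 255 bp fragment of human RNF146. RNF146 is an E3 ubiquitin ligase that recognises poly-ADP-ribosylated proteins and, working with the tankyrases, promotes their ubiquitination and degradation, for example of AXIN in the Wnt pathway. The insert encodes only part of the protein, and the record itself warns that the full coding region may not be present. The associated publication concerns ligand discovery for WWE domains of human E3 ligases, but the record does not state which residues or domain the fragment covers. The automated annotation matched the insert to the rat orthologue, whereas the catalogue lists the species as human.

Expression is driven by a T7 promoter with an adjacent lac operator and the T7 gene 10 ribosome binding site, and it ends at a T7 terminator. The plasmid-borne lacI gene keeps the cassette repressed until IPTG induction in a host that supplies T7 RNA polymerase. A short match to a His/TEV-type composite tag lies upstream of the insert, which suggests an N-terminal, protease-cleavable purification tag. The His-tag and T7 gene 10-derived fragments annotated downstream of the insert are probably residual vector sequence, and whether they are translated cannot be judged from the table. The plasmid is maintained through a ColE1/pBR322-type origin with rop and bom, consistent with the listed low copy number. It is selected with kanamycin and also carries an f1 origin. The purpose field says "baculovirus expression for structure determination", but no baculoviral elements are annotated, and the vector type and features point to E. coli production of protein for structural and ligand-binding work.
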