Addgene plasmid #228448: RNF146
Purpose: Baculovirus expression for structure determination. May not contain entire coding region of gene.
Depositing lab: Cheryl Arrowsmith. Depositing organization: University of Toronto. Publication: A ligand discovery toolbox for the WWE domain family of human E3 ligases. Munzker L, Kimani SW, Fowkes MM, Dong A, Zheng H, Li Y, Dasovich M, Zak KM, Leung AKL, Elkins JM, Kessler D, Arrowsmith CH, Halabelian L, Bottcher J. Commun Biol. 2024 Jul 24;7(1):901. doi: 10.1038/s42003-024-06584-w. PubMed 39048679.
Backbone
  Vector backbone: pET28-MHL
  Backbone manufacturer: SGC (Addgene Plasmid #26096)
  Vector type: Bacterial Expression
Growth in bacteria
  Bacterial resistance: Kanamycin, 50 μg/mL
  Growth temperature: 37°C
  Growth strain: DH5alpha
  Copy number: Low Copy
Gene/Insert
  Gene/Insert name: RNF146 (alt names: RNF146_S01; RNF146:PBC020-F08:C248482)
  Species: H. sapiens (human)
  Insert size (bp): 255
  Entrez Gene: RNF146
  Promoter: T7
  Cloning method: Ligation Independent Cloning
  Sequencing primers: 5′ T7; 3′ T7-term
Terms and licenses: Academic/Nonprofit Terms; Industry Terms: Not Available to Industry
How to cite: RNF146 was a gift from Cheryl Arrowsmith (Addgene plasmid # 228448 ; http://n2t.net/addgene:228448 ; RRID:Addgene_228448)
